>Addgene plasmid #173828 | pPSU15 | addgene full sequence | sequence record 339982 | Addgene NGS Result
GGCACCATGCATCGATCCCGCGAAATTAATACGACTCACTATAGGGAGACCACAACGGTTTCCCTCCGGC
TCCGGAGAGCTCCAATTGGAATTCAATAATTTTGTTTAACTTTAAGAAGGAGATATACATATGGGTAGTC
ATCATCACCACCATCACCATCATCATCATGGTAGCGCAGATAACAAGTTCAATAAAGAACAGCAGAACGC
CTTCTATGAAATTCTGCATCTGCCGAATCTGAATGAAGAACAGCGTAATGGTTTTATCCAGAGCCTGAAA
GATGATCCGAGCCAGAGCGCAAATCTGCTGGCCGAAGCAAAAAAACTGAATGATGCACAGGCACCGAAAG
GATCCGCTGATAACAAATTTAACAAAGAGCAACAAAACGCCTTTTACGAGATCCTGCATTTACCGAACCT
GACCGAGGAACAGCGCAACGGCTTTATTCAGTCACTGAAAGACGACCCGAGTGTGAGCAAAGAAATTCTG
GCAGAGGCCAAAAAGCTGAACGATGCCCAAGCTCCGGCCGGCTAATGTACAAAGCTTGGTACCACGCGTG
CGCGCTGATCCGGCTGCTAACAAAGCCCGAAAGGAAGCTGAGTTGGCTGCTGCCACCGCTGAGCAATAAC
TAGCATAACCCCTTGGGGCCTCTAAACGGGTCTTGAGGGGTTTTTTGCTGAAAGGAGGAACTATATCGGG
ATTAGCCCGCCTAATGAGCGGGCTTTTTTTTAATTCCCCTATTTGTTTATTTTTCTAAATACATTCAAAT
ATGTATCCGCTCATGAGACAATAACCCTGATAAATGCTTCAATAATATTGAAAAAGGAAGAGTATGAGTA
TTCAACATTTCCGTGTCGCCCTTATTCCCTTTTTTGCGGCATTTTGCCTTCCTGTTTTTGCTCACCCAGA
AACGCTCGTGAAAGTAAAAGACGCAGAGGACCAATTGGGGGCACGAGTGGGATACATAGAACTGGACTTG
AATAGCGGTAAAATCCTTGAGAGTTTTCGCCCTGAAGAGCGTTTTCCAATGATGAGCACTTTCAAAGTTC
TGCTATGTGGAGCAGTATTATCCCGTGTAGATGCGGGGCAAGAGCAACTCGGACGACGAATACACTATTC
GCAGAATGACTTGGTTGAATACTCCCCAGTGACAGAAAAGCACCTTACGGACGGAATGACGGTAAGAGAA
TTATGTAGTGCCGCCATAACGATGAGTGATAACACTGCGGCGAACTTACTTCTGACAACCATCGGTGGAC
CGAAGGAATTAACCGCTTTTTTGCACAATATGGGAGACCATGTAACTCGCCTTGACCGTTGGGAACCAGA
ACTGAATGAAGCCATACCAAACGACGAGCGAGACACCACAATGCCTGCGGCAATGGCAACAACATTACGC
AAACTATTAACTGGCGAACTACTTACTCTGGCTTCACGGCAACAATTAATAGACTGGCTTGAAGCGGATA
AAGTTGCAGGACCACTACTGCGTTCGGCACTTCCTGCTGGCTGGTTTATTGCTGATAAATCTGGGGCAGG
AGAGCGTGGTTCACGGGGTATCATTGCCGCACTTGGACCAGATGGTAAGCCTTCCCGTATCGTAGTTATC
TACACGACGGGTAGTCAGGCAACTATGGACGAACGAAATAGACAGATTGCTGAAATAGGGGCTTCACTGA
TTAAGCATTGGTAAACCGATACAATTAAAGGCTCCTTTTGGAGCCTTTTTTTTTGGACGGACCGGTAGAA
AAGATCAAAGGATCTTCTTGAGATCCTTTTTTTCTGCGCGTAATCTGCTGCTTGCAAACAAAAAAACCAC
CGCTACCAGCGGTGGTTTGTTTGCCGGATCAAGAGCTACCAACTCTTTTTCCGAAGGTAACTGGCTTCAG
CAGAGCGCAGATACCAAATACTGTCCTTCTAGTGTAGCCGTAGTTAGGCCACCACTTCAAGAACTCTGTA
GCACCGCCTACATACCTCGCTCTGCTAATCCTGTTACCAGTGGCTGCTGCCAGTGGCGATAAGTCGTGTC
TTACCGGGTTGGACTCAAGACGATAGTTACCGGATAAGGCGCAGCGGTCGGGCTGAACGGGGGGTTCGTG
CACACAGCCCAGCTTGGAGCGAACGACCTACACCGAACTGAGATACCTACAGCGTGAGCTATGAGAAAGC
GCCACGCTTCCCGAAGGGAGAAAGGCGGACAGGTATCCGGTAAGCGGCAGGGTCGGAACAGGAGAGCGCA
CGAGGGAGCTTCCAGGGGGAAACGCCTGGTATCTTTATAGTCCTGTCGGGTTTCGCCACCTCTGACTTGA
GCGTCGATTTTTGTGATGCTCGTCAGGGGGGCGGAGCCTATGGAAAAACGCCAGCAACGCGGCCTTTTTA
CGGTTCCTGGCCTTTTGCTGGCCTTTTGCTCACATGTTCTTTCCTGCGTTATCCCCTGATTCTGTGGATA
ACCGTATTACCGCCTTTGAGTGAGCTGATACCGCTCGCCGCAGCCGAACGACCGAGCGCAGCGAGTCAGT
GAGCGAGGAAGCGGAAGAGCGCCTGATGCGGTATTTTCTCCTTACGCATCTGTGCGGTATTTCACACCGC
AATGGTGCACTCTCAGTACAATCTGCTCTGATGCCGCATAGTTAAGCCAGTATACACTCCGCTATCGCTA
CGTGACTGGGTCATGGCTGCGCCCCGACACCCGCCAACACCCGCTGACGCGCCCTGACGGGCTTGTCTGC
TCCCGGCATCCGCTTACAGACAAGCTGTGACCGTCTCCGGGAGCTGCATGTGTCAGAGGTTTTCACCGTC
ATCACCGAAACGCGCGAGGCAGCTGCGGTAAAGCTCATCAGCGTGGTCGTGAAGCGATTCACAGATGTCT
GCCTGTTCATCCGCGTCCAGCTCGTTGAGTTTCTCCAGAAGCGTTAATGTCTGGCTTCTGATAAAGCGGG
CCATGTTAAGGGCGGTTTTTTCCTGTTTGGTCACTGATGCCTCCGTGTAAGGGGGATTTCTGTTCATGGG
GTAATGATACCGATGAAACGAGAGAGGATGCTCACGATACGGGTTACTGATGATGAACATGCCCGGTTAC
TGGAACGTTGTGAGGGTAAACAACTGGCGGTATGGATGCGGCGGGACCAGAGAAAAATCACTCAGGGTCA
ATGCCAGCGCTTCGTTAATACAGATGTAGGTGTT
Features (pLannotate 1.2.2; 13 found; start..end, strand, type, name):
     27..45      +  promoter       T7 promoter: promoter for bacteriophage T7 RNA polymerase
    101..123     +  RBS            RBS: efficient ribosome binding site from bacteriophage T7 gene 10 (Olins and Rangwala, 1989)
    152..172     +  CDS            capTEV™ (fragment): composite tag for in vivo biotinylation, TEV protease cleavage, and 6xHis tagging
    176..520     +  CDS            spa (fragment): SPA_STAAE - Experimental evidence at protein level: Swiss-Prot protein existence level 1. Plays a role in the inhibition of the host innate and adaptive immune responses. Possesses five immunoglobulin-binding domains that capture both the fragment crystallizable region (Fc region) and the Fab region (part of Ig that identifies antigen) of immunoglobulins (By similarity). In turn, Staphylococcus aureus is protected from phagocytic killing via inhibition of Ig Fc region. In addition, the host elicited B-cell response is prevented due to a decrease of antibody-secreting cell proliferation that en
    573..622     +  CDS            SET1 (fragment): solubility-enhancement tag derived from T7 phage gene 10B
    630..677     +  terminator     T7 terminator: transcription terminator for bacteriophage T7 RNA polymerase
    742..833     +  promoter       AmpR promoter: bla
    834..1691    +  CDS            bla: BLAT_ECOLX - Experimental evidence at protein level: Swiss-Prot protein existence level 1. TEM-type are the most prevalent beta-lactamases in enterobacteria; they hydrolyze the beta-lactam bond in susceptible beta-lactam antibiotics, thus conferring resistance to penicillins and cephalosporins. TEM-3 and TEM-4 are capable of hydrolyzing cefotaxime and ceftazidime. TEM-5 is capable of hydrolyzing ceftazidime. TEM-6 is capable of hydrolyzing ceftazidime and aztreonam. TEM-8/CAZ-2, TEM- 16/CAZ-7 and TEM-24/CAZ-6 are markedly active against ceftazidime. IRT- 4 shows resistance to beta-lactamase in
   1698..1737    +  terminator     fd terminator: central terminator from bacteriophage fd (Otsuka and Kunisawa, 1982)
   1768..2356    +  rep_origin     ori: high-copy-number ColE1/pMB1/pBR322/pUC origin of replication
   2542..2681    -  misc_feature   bom: basis of mobility region from pBR322
   2783..2974    -  CDS            rop: Rop protein, which maintains plasmids at low copy number; rop
   3014..3124    +  CDS            mbeC (fragment): MBEC_ECOLX - Experimental evidence at protein level: Swiss-Prot protein existence level 1. Required for efficient mobilization of ColE1 plasmid and is thus essential to promote the specific transfer of the plasmid during conjugation. Probably functions by inducing DNA bending, helping the MbeA relaxase to melt the DNA around the nic site and cleave the phosphodiester bond. Binds specifically double-stranded DNA (dsDNA) containing the ColE1 oriT but does not recognize the inverted repeat (IR). From Escherichia coli.
