[The description below was written by a language model from this plasmid's Addgene catalogue record and pLannotate feature annotations shown in this document.]
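Description:
pPSU15 is a small (about 3.2 kb) bacterial expression plasmid built on the pST50Trc2 backbone and designed to produce the 15 kD component of the Penn State Protein Ladder, a set of recombinant proteins intended as inexpensive molecular weight markers. It replicates from a ColE1/pMB1-type origin, and the presence of the rop gene alongside the pBR322 bom region fits the low copy number given in the catalogue entry. Selection is by ampicillin through the TEM beta-lactamase gene (bla), which is driven by its own promoter and followed by a phage fd terminator. A short mbeC fragment annotated near the end of the sequence is probably a remnant of the ColE1-derived backbone rather than a functional element.

The expression cassette is a standard T7 arrangement: a T7 promoter, the efficient ribosome binding site from phage T7 gene 10, the coding region, and a T7 terminator. Expression therefore requires a host that supplies T7 RNA polymerase. The synthetic insert, named HSTPABPAC, was cloned between NdeI and BsrGI sites. The record does not explain this name, but the annotation shows a short N-terminal match to a composite tag that includes a 6xHis element, which may indicate an affinity tag, followed by a roughly 345 bp fragment matching the immunoglobulin-binding region of Staphylococcus aureus protein A. Such domains bind antibodies, which could allow the marker to be detected on immunoblots, although the record does not say this. A short fragment resembling T7 gene 10B sequence lies just upstream of the terminator and may be vector-derived. The record lists no lac operator or lacI.
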