Addgene plasmid #173828: pPSU15
Purpose: Expresses 15 kD Penn State ladder protein
Depositing lab: Song Tan. Depositing organization: Pennsylvania State University. Publication: The Penn State Protein Ladder system for inexpensive protein molecular weight markers. Santilli RT, Williamson JE 3rd, Shibata Y, Sowers RP, Fleischman AN, Tan S. Sci Rep. 2021 Aug 18;11(1):16703. doi: 10.1038/s41598-021-96051-x. PubMed 34408191.
Backbone
  Vector backbone: pST50Trc2
  Vector type: Bacterial Expression
Growth in bacteria
  Bacterial resistance: Ampicillin, 100 μg/mL
  Growth temperature: 37°C
  Growth strain: DH5alpha
  Copy number: Low Copy
Gene/Insert
  Gene/Insert name: HSTPABPAC
  Species: Synthetic
  Promoter: T7
  Cloning method: Restriction Enzyme; 5′ cloning site NdeI (unknown if destroyed); 3′ cloning site BsrGI (unknown if destroyed)
  Sequencing primers: 5′ T7; 3′ T7 Term
Terms and licenses: Academic/Nonprofit Terms; Industry Terms: Not Available to Industry
How to cite: pPSU15 was a gift from Song Tan (Addgene plasmid # 173828 ; http://n2t.net/addgene:173828 ; RRID:Addgene_173828)
